>Addgene plasmid #164573 | pUpstream2Lox | addgene full sequence | sequence record 325424 | Addgene NGS Result
GGTACCACTCTCGAGGAATTCATAACTTCGTATAGTATACCTTATACGAAGTTATGATATCAATTCTATA
AAAATAGCATAATATAAAATATATTATTTAAATTGCTATACCCAATAATATACTTATTCTATAATAGCTA
TATTATTAATTTTTTTTTTTTTTTTTTTCATCCTCTTTATATATACATGTGTATATTTTCCTCAGCTTTC
AAATAACAATTCGTTATTAAAGAGTCAATATTATTTTAAAAAACCAAAAAAAAGAGTGATGAAATATAAT
AATAAACAAATTAACTAACTGAGCTTAAATTGTAAGGAAGATGATGTATGTGTCCGTCTTATTACATTTT
AGTCCTTTTTTAATTTAATTTAATGTCCTTTAAATTTTCAAAACATATTTTAATATAATTATCATATTCA
AAGAATTGCCATAATATTCGATAAAATGACATTATTGTTGTTTTCAYTTTTTTTTTTTTTTTTTTTTTTT
TTTTTCATTTATAATTAAAAAGGTGTATTTTAATGTATATAAAAAAGGAAGTATATTATATATATAAGAA
TAAGATAGGAATAATACATGAGATGGTTTATTTATTTGTTTGTTTAACCAATTTGAGGGAAAATATACGT
ATGTACATACTTTGCTAGTGAGCTTAAAAAAAACTTTTAATATTGTTTGTGAGGTTAAAGAAAGCATTTA
ATATTGTTTGTGAGGTTAAAGAAAACTTTTAATATTGTTTGTGAAAATTTTTTACTAAGAACATAATTTT
TAAGGGATATTATAAATTTATTGAATTTGTTATTATAAAGTAAATTTTATTTTCTGCCTATTTTATTTAT
GTACAAAAAATTGCGGAATTGTACATAATATAATATGAAAAATATATGACTTTAAATTGCAATTGGCAAA
TAAGGAGGGGGCCCCACGCCCTCAAAGGGTGCCATACACTGTTGGGTAATATGGCAGCAATCCATATCAT
TAACACTATCATTATCTTAACATTATCATTAACATTATCTTAACATTATCATTAACATATTGCTTTATTC
GCATTAACGTTAACATATTGCGCTCTTTCAGCCCATGCCTTGCAAATAATTGCACTTTCGGAAATTTGAA
AAAATATAAAGCCCATAAATAAAGGTGGAATATAAAACATTTATTGCATTTTCGAAGCATATAAATAAAT
ATGTATATAATTATGCATACTATATATATGTATATATTTGACTATCTTTTCCAATAAAAAAAAAAAAAAA
AAAATTATATAAGGGGGCCCATATATATAGGCATATTAATAGCTGCTTTAACTAAAGGGGCTAATAAATG
GCCCCGTATTTTGTTTTTTTTTATAGCTGACAATAAAAATAAAAAGTACGAACTTTAGTCCCATAAATTA
AGAACTATATATGCTTATAAAAAGCATATAAAATAAATTAATATTAATTTAAATAAATTAATTATATGCA
AAAAAATATTTAAAAAAGAATATATATAAAGAAAAATAATTATAAATATTATCATTATTATTATACATAT
ATATATACACCCCTTTTGATTATATATTTTTTAGAGAAAAAAATAAATAGTGTATTATTTCCTATAATCG
TAGTTAATTAATTTTAATAATTTACAATACACTATATATTATTTTTATTATATATAAAATATTATTTATA
ATTAATTTTTTATATTTATATGTACATATTTTAATTGCATCCTTTTTAATAAAAATTTATTTACCCAATT
GTTATAGAGCTTATTTATTATATAACTTAAAAAAAATTAAGATATTTTTTATTTTTTTTTAAACATTTAT
TTCCAATTTATTTTTAACGGTCAAATTAAAGAAATATATATATTTATTGCTTAAATTTATAAGTATATAT
TTAAAAAAAAAAATTAAAGCTAAAAATATATTTCATTGTATTTTGCATTTACGCAATTCGCTACTATTTT
GCCATAAGTACATTATAATATATGCTTGTAGCAAATTAATTAAATAAAAAATAATTACAAAAATTTATTA
TCCCAATAAATTATAATTGCAATTAAAAAAAAAACCTAGGAAAATGCTTAAGGCTAGTAAAGGAGAAGAA
CTTTTCACTGGAGTTGTCCCAATTCTTGTTGAATTAGATGGTGATGTTAATGGGCACAAATTTTCTGTCA
GTGGAGAGGGTGAAGGTGATGCAACATACGGAAAACTTACCCTTAAATTTATTTGCACTACTGGAAAACT
ACCTGTTCCATGGCCAACACTTGTCACTACTTTCGCGTATGGTCTTCAATGCTTTGCGAGATACCCAGAT
CATATGAAACAGCATGACTTTTTCAAGAGTGCCATGCCCGAAGGTTATGTACAGGAAAGAACTATATTTT
TCAAAGATGACGGGAACTACAAGACACGTGCTGAAGTCAAGTTTGAAGGTGATACCCTTGTTAATAGAAT
CGAGTTAAAAGGTATTGATTTTAAAGAAGATGGAAACATTCTTGGACACAAATTGGAATACAACTATAAC
TCACACAATGTATACATCATGGCAGACAAACAAAAGAATGGAATCAAAGTTAACTTCAAAATTAGACACA
ACATTGAAGATGGAAGCGTTCAACTAGCAGACCATTATCAACAAAATACTCCAATTGGCGATGGCCCTGT
CCTTTTACCAGACAACCATTACCTGTCCACACAATCTGCCCTTTCGAAAGATCCCAACGAAAAGAGAGAC
CACATGGTCCTTCTTGAGTTTGTAACAGCTGCTGGGATTACACATGGCATGGATGAACTATACAAAGGTT
CGGGAGAGGGCAGAGGATCCCTGCTAACATGCGGTGATGTCGAGGAGAATCCTGGCCCAATG
[558 nt withheld, positions 2863-3420]
TAAACTAGTATTATTAATATATATGAATATATATACATCGTTGTATGCGTAATATACGTGTAACTGTTTT
TTTTAATTTTTATATTAACTTTTCCTTATACATTTTAATGCCATTAACTAATAATATTTTACTTGAAAAA
ATTCTAAATTTTTATAACTCTAATATAAAATCTGTGAATAATAAAAAATTAGCATAAAGTACGAATTAAA
CATCGAATATTTGTTTTAAAGGGGCACACATTATGTGCATATAATTTTATTCTTTGAATTTAATTTTTTG
CTTATAATTAGATTAAATTAATATAATTTTTTTATTGAAAATAAAAACTTATTTTAAAAAATTAACAAAT
GGAAGTTAATGAAAAATACGAAAAAAGTAAAGGGTTAATTCTTATATGGTCATATAAAAAAACAAATGAA
ATAATGTAAACAGTTATTCATTTTTTAAGGGTATAAAATAAGCTTATAAATAATGTTAGCATATTAAAAA
CAGTGATATAAGTATGTGTAAATATGAAAGAATATAATAATGGATAGTTAAAAAAATATATTTTAAAGGG
AATATTGACAAATTATATACTGAAGCACTAAAGAAAATATCATCTTTGTATATTATAGCTTCACATTTCC
AAGCAAATGGTGCCACAAATACATTCTTCTCTCTCCATAACTTCGTATAGTATACCTTATACGAAGTTAT
GCTAGCACTAGTTAATAAAGGGCACTTTAATTTTTATGCATAATTAGCTTATATTTAGTGCATATTTATT
TTTATACATATTTTTATATATTTTTTGATTTACATGGCGTTTTATGTTTATATGTATAACATTATATGCA
TAGTATTTTTTTGAAAATTTAATGGTATTTCAGTGGATGAAAATATTACTGGTGCTTTGAGGGGTGAGCA
TTTAAAGCACAATATCTAGGATACTACAAAAAATACTTAAAGTATGAATATTAAATTGTAAACTTAAGCA
TAAAGAGCTCGAAAAGAATTAAGCTTAACTCATCTACAAGCATCAAATTAAATGTTTTATGCAGTACCTT
TTTTTAAATAATCCATTTTATTTTTTTATACTCCGAGGATTTTACACCTGCACTGACACTACAAATATAG
TAATATTTTATCCCTACATTATATGCATTTTATAATATTTTTATTTATTTTAATAATTTATACACATAAG
TACATAGTATAGAGTTGAAAAAAAAATACGTGTATTTCTAAAATAAAATGAAATAAATATTATGTTATTA
TATTGAATACAATAAACATTTTCTCCAAATTAAAATTTAATATTATATAACAAAAAAAAATACAAAACAC
CAATTAAAAATAATAATAATTTTATCCTTATTTTTTAATAACTGCCATTTTTAAAGTATATAATAAAAAA
TAAATTAAATTTTAAAAATATTTCAAAATATAAAATAAATATATAAGAATATATATTTGCTTATAAATAA
ATAAAAATTTTATAGTCGACAAAATGGCA
[453 nt withheld, positions 4920-5372]
GCTTCGGAACCATTTAAGAACGTCTACTTGCTACCTCAAACAAACCAATTGCTGGGTTTGTACACCATCA
TCAGAAATAAGAATACAACTAGACCTGATTTCATTTTCTACTCCGATAGAATCATCAGATTGTTGGTTGA
AGAAGGTTTGAACCATCTACCTGTGCAAAAGCAAATTGTGGAAACTGACACCAACGAAAACTTCGAAGGT
GTCTCATTCATGGGTAAAATCTGTGGTGTTTCCATTGTCAGAGCTGGTGAATCGATGGAGCAAGGATTAA
GAGACTGTTGTAGGTCTGTGCGTATCGGTAAAATTTTAATTCAAAGGGACGAGGAGACTGCTTTACCAAA
GTTATTCTACGAAAAATTACCAGAGGATATATCTGAAAGGTATGTCTTCCTATTAGACCCAATGCTGGCC
ACCGGTGGTAGTGCTATCATGGCTACAGAAGTCTTGATTAAGAGAGGTGTTAAGCCAGAGAGAATTTACT
TCTTAAACCTAATCTGTAGTAAGGAAGGGATTGAAAAATACCATGCCGCCTTCCCAGAGGTCAGAATTGT
TACTGGTGCCCTCGACAGAGGTCTAGATGAAAACAAGTATCTAGTTCCAGGGTTGGGTGACTTTGGTGAC
AGATACTACTGTGTTTAAGAATTGATTATTGTTCTGTACTTCTTTTGTGAATAGTATTTTTACATATGTA
CTGTTAATTTTAAAATGTGGAATGCCACGAACATATTTTTTCGAACAAAATATATATTTTTTGTGTCGAA
ATACATAAATTTGTGTACCTCCTTTTTGTTGTATATATGAAAAAGGAATAAAGTGAATGGAGACGAATTA
CTCTAGACCCTACAACTTGTATATCACTACTTTATAATACTATAATATTATTATTAACATTAAACTATAG
AAGAAATATCAACAATACTTATGTATTTGTTCAAACTTTATCAGTATAGTTTGGTAATCGCATATCATAT
ATTTGTTATGTGTAATATTTTATGAATATGCGTCTTTTTTTTTAACTATAAATAATTCAAAATAAAATAA
CATAATTAACATTTGCAAGCATAATTAAGATGATTACTTTCACATTTCATCCAAAGTGGAAAATGACCAC
CACATTTGATCGAAGCTTTTACCACTTTTGATGCATTAGCTCTGAAATGTATACAAGCTTTCATTTGTTA
ATGTTACAAAGGGAAGTTTTTATTTGGGGGCACATTAAAAGTGAAAAAATTAAAAGTTAAAAAAGTTAAA
AAATGATCGGTGTAGTTGGTCATATAGACATGTTGTTATGCAAGTCTTTCAAAACGTTCCTCATAAAATA
AAAGGAGGGATCTAGAGAGCTTTCAATTCTCCAAACGGTATTATTGGTATTTGCCGCGGTGGAGCTCCAG
CTTTTGTTCCCTTTAGTGAGGGTTAATTGCGCGCTTGGCGTAATCATGGTCATAGCTGTTTCCTGTGTGA
AATTGTTATCCGCTCACAATTCCACACAACATACGAGCCGGAAGCATAAAGTGTAAAGCCTGGGGTGCCT
AATGAGTGAGCTAACTCACATTAATTGCGTTGCGCTCACTGCCCGCTTTCCAGTCGGGAAACCTGTCGTG
CCAGCTGCATTAATGAATCGGCCAACGCGCGGGGAGAGGCGGTTTGCGTATTGGGCGCTCTTCCGCTTCC
TCGCTCACTGACTCGCTGCGCTCGGTCGTTCGGCTGCGGCGAGCGGTATCAGCTCACTCAAAGGCGGTAA
TACGGTTATCCACAGAATCAGGGGATAACGCAGGAAAGAACATGTGAGCAAAAGGCCAGCAAAAGGCCAG
GAACCGTAAAAAGGCCGCGTTGCTGGCGTTTTTCCATAGGCTCCGCCCCCCTGACGAGCATCACAAAAAT
CGACGCTCAAGTCAGAGGTGGCGAAACCCGACAGGACTATAAAGATACCAGGCGTTTCCCCCTGGAAGCT
CCCTCGTGCGCTCTCCTGTTCCGACCCTGCCGCTTACCGGATACCTGTCCGCCTTTCTCCCTTCGGGAAG
CGTGGCGCTTTCTCATAGCTCACGCTGTAGGTATCTCAGTTCGGTGTAGGTCGTTCGCTCCAAGCTGGGC
TGTGTGCACGAACCCCCCGTTCAGCCCGACCGCTGCGCCTTATCCGGTAACTATCGTCTTGAGTCCAACC
CGGTAAGACACGACTTATCGCCACTGGCAGCAGCCACTGGTAACAGGATTAGCAGAGCGAGGTATGTAGG
CGGTGCTACAGAGTTCTTGAAGTGGTGGCCTAACTACGGCTACACTAGAAGAACAGTATTTGGTATCTGC
GCTCTGCTGAAGCCAGTTACCTTCGGAAAAAGAGTTGGTAGCTCTTGATCCGGCAAACAAACCACCGCTG
GTAGCGGTGGTTTTTTTGTTTGCAAGCAGCAGATTACGCGCAGAAAAAAAGGATCTCAAGAAGATCCTTT
GATCTTTTCTACGGGGTCTGACGCTCAGTGGAACGAAAACTCACGTTAAGGGATTTTGGTCATGAGATTA
TCAAAAAGGATCTTCACCTAGATCCTTTTAAATTAAAAATGAAGTTTTAAATCAATCTAAAGTATATATG
AGTAAACTTGGTCTGACAGTTACCAATGCTTAATCAGTGAGGCACCTATCTCAGCGATCTGTCTATTTCG
TTCATCCATAGTTGCCTGACTCCCCGTCGTGTAGATAACTACGATACGGGAGGGCTTACCATCTGGCCCC
AGTGCTGCAATGATACCGCGAGACCCACGCTCACCGGCTCCAGATTTATCAGCAATAAACCAGCCAGCCG
GAAGGGCCGAGCGCAGAAGTGGTCCTGCAACTTTATCCGCCTCCATCCAGTCTATTAATTGTTGCCGGGA
AGCTAGAGTAAGTAGTTCGCCAGTTAATAGTTTGCGCAACGTTGTTGCCATTGCTACAGGCATCGTGGTG
TCACGCTCGTCGTTTGGTATGGCTTCATTCAGCTCCGGTTCCCAACGATCAAGGCGAGTTACATGATCCC
CCATGTTGTGCAAAAAAGCGGTTAGCTCCTTCGGTCCTCCGATCGTTGTCAGAAGTAAGTTGGCCGCAGT
GTTATCACTCATGGTTATGGCAGCACTGCATAATTCTCTTACTGTCATGCCATCCGTAAGATGCTTTTCT
GTGACTGGTGAGTACTCAACCAAGTCATTCTGAGAATAGTGTATGCGGCGACCGAGTTGCTCTTGCCCGG
CGTCAATACGGGATAATACCGCGCCACATAGCAGAACTTTAAAAGTGCTCATCATTGGAAAACGTTCTTC
GGGGCGAAAACTCTCAAGGATCTTACCGCTGTTGAGATCCAGTTCGATGTAACCCACTCGTGCACCCAAC
TGATCTTCAGCATCTTTTACTTTCACCAGCGTTTCTGGGTGAGCAAAAACAGGAAGGCAAAATGCCGCAA
AAAAGGGAATAAGGGCGACACGGAAATGTTGAATACTCATACTCTTCCTTTTTCAATATTATTGAAGCAT
TTATCAGGGTTATTGTCTCATGAGCGGATACATATTTGAATGTATTTAGAAAAATAAACAAATAGGGGTT
CCGCGCACATTTCCCCGAAAAGTGCCACCTAAATTGTAAGCGTTAATATTTTGTTAAAATTCGCGTTAAA
TTTTTGTTAAATCAGCTCATTTTTTAACCAATAGGCCGAAATCGGCAAAATCCCTTATAAATCAAAAGAA
TAGACCGAGATAGGGT
[37 nt withheld, positions 9099-9135]
AAAGAACGTGGACTCCAACGTCAAAGG
[49 nt withheld, positions 9163-9211]
T
[91 nt withheld, positions 9213-9303]
G
[124 nt withheld, positions 9305-9428]
CCCATTCGCCATTCAGGCTGCGCAACTGTTGGGAAGGGCGATCGGTGCGGGCCTCTTCGCTATTACGCCA
GCTGGCGAAAGGGGGATGTGCTGCAAGGCGATTAAGTTGGGTAACGCCAGGGTTTTCCCAGTCACGACGT
TGTAAAACGACGGCCAGTGAGCGCGCGTAATACGACTCACTATAGGGCGAATTG
Features (pLannotate 1.2.2; 18 found; start..end, strand, type, name):
     22..55      +  protein_bind   loxN: Cre-mediated recombination occurs in the 8-bp core sequence (GTATACCT). loxN sites are compatible with each other, but incompatible with loxP or lox2272 sites. Cre recombinase
    787..803     -  CDS            Zdk1 (fragment): "Zdark" protein, derived from the Z subunit of protein A, that binds to the dark state of LOV2 and is released upon irradiation (Wang et al., 2016)
   2086..2796    +  CDS            GFPmut2: GFPmut2 is a basic (constitutively fluorescent) green fluorescent protein published in 1996, derived from Aequorea victoria. It is reported to be a very rapidly-maturing weak dimer.
   2860..3420    +  CDS            DHFR (sequence partly withheld): DYR_HUMAN - Experimental evidence at protein level: Swiss-Prot protein existence level 1. Key enzyme in folate metabolism. Contributes to the de novo mitochondrial thymidylate biosynthesis pathway. Catalyzes an essential reaction for de novo glycine and purine synthesis, and for DNA precursor synthesis. Binds its own mRNA and that of DHFR2. From Homo sapiens (Human).
   4087..4120    +  protein_bind   loxN: Cre-mediated recombination occurs in the 8-bp core sequence (GTATACCT). loxN sites are compatible with each other, but incompatible with loxP or lox2272 sites. Cre recombinase
   4914..5372    +  CDS            FCY1 (sequence partly withheld): FCY1_YEAST - Experimental evidence at protein level: Swiss-Prot protein existence level 1. Catalyzes the hydrolytic deamination of cytosine to uracil or 5-methylcytosine to thymine. Is involved in the pyrimidine salvage pathway, which allows the cell to utilize cytosine for pyrimidine nucleotide synthesis. From Saccharomyces cerevisiae (strain ATCC 204508 / S288c) (Baker's yeast).
   5373..6017    +  CDS            FUR1: UPP_YEAST - Experimental evidence at protein level: Swiss-Prot protein existence level 1. Catalyzes the conversion of uracil and 5-phospho-alpha-D- ribose 1-diphosphate (PRPP) to UMP and diphosphate. From Saccharomyces cerevisiae (strain ATCC 204508 / S288c) (Baker's yeast).
   6782..6800    -  promoter       T3 promoter: promoter for bacteriophage T3 RNA polymerase
   6845..6861    -  protein_bind   lac operator: The lac repressor binds to the lac operator to inhibit transcription in E. coli. This inhibition can be relieved by adding lactose or isopropyl-β-D-thiogalactopyranoside (IPTG). lac repressor encoded by lacI
   6869..6899    -  promoter       lac promoter: promoter for the E. coli lac operon
   6914..6935    -  protein_bind   CAP binding site: CAP binding activates transcription in the presence of cAMP. E. coli catabolite activator protein
   6948..7040    -  CDS            lacI (fragment): lac repressor; lacI; The lac repressor binds to the lac operator to inhibit transcription in E. coli. This inhibition can be relieved by adding lactose or isopropyl-β-D-thiogalactopyranoside (IPTG).
   7223..7811    -  rep_origin     ori: high-copy-number ColE1/pMB1/pBR322/pUC origin of replication
   7982..8842    -  CDS            AmpR: β-lactamase; bla; confers resistance to ampicillin, carbenicillin, and related antibiotics
   8843..8947    -  promoter       AmpR promoter: bla
   9000..9428    -  rep_origin     f1 ori (sequence partly withheld): f1 bacteriophage origin of replication; arrow indicates direction of (+) strand synthesis
   9433..9588    -  CDS            lacZα (fragment): LacZα fragment of β-galactosidase; lacZ fragment
   9596..9614    +  promoter       T7 promoter: promoter for bacteriophage T7 RNA polymerase
