[The description below was written by a language model from this plasmid's Addgene catalogue record and pLannotate feature annotations shown in this document.]
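Description:
pUpstream2Lox is a 9.6 kb Cre/Lox targeting plasmid built on a pBluescript backbone and designed to place two loxN sites in the genome of the rodent malaria parasite Plasmodium berghei. In E. coli it is maintained as a high-copy plasmid through its ColE1/pUC-type origin and selected with ampicillin via the β-lactamase gene. The backbone also retains the f1 origin, the lac promoter/operator region with a lacZα fragment, and the flanking T3 and T7 promoters typical of pBluescript.

The payload consists of two parasite expression cassettes. The first encodes GFP (annotated as GFPmut2) joined through a 2A peptide to human dihydrofolate reductase, driven by the Plasmodium yoelii HSP70 promoter. This gives a fluorescent marker and a positive drug-selection marker from a single transcript. In the feature table this cassette lies between the two loxN sites, which share the same orientation, so Cre recombinase would be expected to excise the intervening DNA; loxN sites recombine with each other but not with loxP or lox2272. Downstream of the second loxN site is yFCU, the fusion of yeast cytosine deaminase (FCY1) and uridyl phosphoribosyl transferase (FUR1), expressed from the bidirectional P. berghei EF1α promoter. yFCU is commonly used as a negative-selection marker.

The record does not describe homology arms or name a target locus, and it does not explain how the name "Upstream" relates to the integration strategy. A short annotated "Zdk1" fragment is probably a spurious match. The inserts were assembled by ligation-independent cloning.
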