Addgene plasmid #164573: pUpstream2Lox
Purpose: Integration of 2 LoxN sites in the genome of P. berghei
Depositing lab: Olivier Silvie. Depositing organization: INSERM U1135, Centre d'Immunologie et des Maladies Infectieuses.
Backbone
  Vector backbone: pBluescript
  Vector type: Cre/Lox
Growth in bacteria
  Bacterial resistance: Ampicillin, 100 μg/mL
  Growth temperature: 37°C
  Growth strain: DH5alpha
  Copy number: High Copy
Gene/Insert 1
  Gene/Insert name: Green fluorescent protein - human dihydrofolate reductase (GFP-2A-hDHFR)
  Species: H. sapiens (human), Synthetic
  Insert size (bp): 1350
  Entrez Gene: DHFR (a.k.a. DHFR1, DHFRP1, DYR)
  Promoter: PyHSP70 promoter (PY17X_0712100)
  Cloning method: Ligation Independent Cloning
  Sequencing primers: 5′ n/a
Gene/Insert 2
  Gene/Insert name: bifunctional yeast enzyme cytosine deaminase and uridyl phosphoribosyl transferase (yFCU)
  Species: S. cerevisiae (budding yeast)
  Insert size (bp): 1107
  Entrez Gene: FCY1 (a.k.a. YPR062W); FUR1 (a.k.a. YHR128W)
  Promoter: Bidirectional PbEF1alpha promoter (PBANKA_1133300)
  Cloning method: Ligation Independent Cloning
  Sequencing primers: 5′ n/a
Terms and licenses: Academic/Nonprofit Terms; Industry Terms: Not Available to Industry
How to cite: pUpstream2Lox was a gift from Olivier Silvie (Addgene plasmid # 164573 ; http://n2t.net/addgene:164573 ; RRID:Addgene_164573)
